Addgene plasmid #170174: MS2592.EF1a.SLC6A1.S295L.RFP.P2A.PURO.JL.p163
Purpose: Lentiviral Expression of EF1a.SLC6A1.S295L.RFP
Depositing lab: Christopher Moxham. Depositing organization: Rarebase, PBC.
Backbone
  Vector backbone: pLenti
  Vector type: Lentiviral
Growth in bacteria
  Bacterial resistance: Ampicillin, 100 μg/mL
  Growth temperature: 37°C
  Growth strain: NEB Stable
  Copy number: High Copy
Gene/Insert
  Gene/Insert name: SLC6A1
  Species: H. sapiens (human)
  Mutation: S295L
  Entrez Gene: SLC6A1 (a.k.a. GABATHG, GABATR, GAT1, MAE, hGAT-1)
  Cloning method: Restriction Enzyme; 5′ cloning site Unknown (unknown if destroyed)
Terms and licenses: Academic/Nonprofit Terms; Industry Terms: Not Available to Industry
How to cite: MS2592.EF1a.SLC6A1.S295L.RFP.P2A.PURO.JL.p163 was a gift from Christopher Moxham (Addgene plasmid # 170174 ; http://n2t.net/addgene:170174 ; RRID:Addgene_170174)
