[The description below was written by a language model from this plasmid's Addgene catalogue record and pLannotate feature annotations shown in this document.]
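Description:
MS2592.EF1a.SLC6A1.S295L.RFP.P2A.PURO.JL.p163 is a lentiviral transfer plasmid on a pLenti backbone, about 11.4 kb, built to express a mutant form of the human GABA transporter SLC6A1 (GAT1) in mammalian cells. It is propagated in E. coli through a high-copy ColE1/pUC-type origin with ampicillin selection. The backbone also carries an f1 origin and an SV40 promoter/origin plus EM7-driven BleoR cassette with an SV40 poly(A) signal, which lies outside the packaged viral region. The viral genome is transcribed from a CMV enhancer/promoter fused to a truncated HIV-1 5' LTR, a layout typical of Tat-independent, third-generation-style vectors. It contains the Ψ packaging signal with a gag fragment, the RRE for Rev-dependent nuclear export, and the cPPT/CTS. It ends in a WPRE, which boosts transcript stability and expression, followed by a truncated 3' LTR and a bGH polyadenylation signal.

The payload is driven by the EF-1α core promoter. In the annotated sequence, mRFP1 lies upstream of the SLC6A1 coding sequence, suggesting an N-terminal red fluorescent fusion, although the plasmid name lists RFP after the gene. The record does not describe the linker between them. A puromycin N-acetyltransferase sequence follows the transporter. According to the name it is joined by a P2A self-cleaving peptide, which is not annotated separately, so that the tagged transporter and the resistance marker would come from one transcript. The insert carries the S295L substitution. The stated purpose is lentiviral expression of this variant, which allows transduced cells to be selected with puromycin and the transporter to be followed by red fluorescence. The record does not state the functional consequence of the mutation.
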