Features (pLannotate 1.2.2; 35 found; start..end, strand, type, name):
      1..380     +  enhancer       CMV enhancer: human cytomegalovirus immediate early enhancer
    381..580     +  promoter       CMV promoter: human cytomegalovirus (CMV) immediate early promoter
    598..778     +  LTR            5' LTR (truncated): truncated 5' long terminal repeat (LTR) from HIV-1
    825..950     +  misc_feature   HIV-1 Ψ: packaging signal of human immunodeficiency virus type 1
    934..1297    +  CDS            HIV-1 gag (fragment): gag protein from human immunodeficiency virus 1; gag
   1443..1676    +  misc_feature   RRE: The Rev response element (RRE) of HIV-1 allows for Rev-dependent mRNA export from the nucleus to the cytoplasm.
   2053..2153    +  CDS            Rev (fragment): human immunodeficiency virus 1 (HIV-1) Rev protein; rev; enhances nuclear export of unspliced and incompletely spliced viral mRNAs
   2203..2320    +  misc_feature   cPPT/CTS: central polypurine tract and central termination sequence of HIV-1
   2369..2387    +  CDS            small t antigen (fragment): SV40 (simian virus 40) small t antigen
   2413..2624    +  promoter       EF-1α core promoter: core promoter for human elongation factor EF-1α
   2668..3342    +  CDS            mRFP1: mRFP1 is a basic (constitutively fluorescent) red fluorescent protein published in 2002, derived from Discosoma sp.. It is reported to be a somewhat slowly-maturing monomer with low acid sensitivity.
   3433..5229    +  CDS            SLC6A1: SC6A1_HUMAN - Also known as GABATR, GABT1, GAT1. Experimental evidence at protein level: Swiss-Prot protein existence level 1. Terminates the action of GABA by its high affinity sodium- dependent reuptake into presynaptic terminals. From Homo sapiens (Human).
   5299..5892    +  CDS            PuroR (fragment): puromycin N-acetyltransferase; pac from Streptomyces; confers resistance to puromycin
   5899..5920    +  misc_feature   MCS (fragment): pBluescript multiple cloning site
   5923..6511    +  misc_feature   WPRE: woodchuck hepatitis virus posttranscriptional regulatory element
   6448..7029    +  CDS            nef (fragment): NEF_HV1H2 - Experimental evidence at protein level: Swiss-Prot protein existence level 1. Extracellular Nef protein targets CD4(+) T-lymphocytes for apoptosis by interacting with CXCR4 surface receptors. From Human immunodeficiency virus type 1 group M subtype B (isolate HXB2) (HIV-1).
   7036..7216    +  LTR            5' LTR (truncated): truncated 5' long terminal repeat (LTR) from HIV-1
   7248..7472    +  polyA_signal   bGH poly(A) signal: bovine growth hormone polyadenylation signal
   7476..7497    +  promoter       SV40 promoter (fragment): SV40 enhancer and early promoter
   7518..7946    +  rep_origin     f1 ori (sequence partly withheld): f1 bacteriophage origin of replication; arrow indicates direction of (+) strand synthesis
   7973..8044    +  promoter       SV40 promoter (fragment): SV40 enhancer and early promoter
   8045..8116    +  promoter       SV40 promoter (fragment): SV40 enhancer and early promoter
   8120..8254    +  rep_origin     SV40 ori: SV40 origin of replication
   8316..8363    +  promoter       EM7 promoter: synthetic bacterial promoter&nbsp
   8382..8756    +  CDS            BleoR: antibiotic-binding protein; Sh ble from Streptoalloteichus hindustanus; confers resistance to bleomycin, phleomycin, and Zeocin™
   8766..8891    +  CDS            ble (fragment): BLE_KLEPN - Experimental evidence at protein level: Swiss-Prot protein existence level 1. Binding protein with a strong affinity to the bleomycin family of antibiotics. Binds to CL990; an antimitotic-antibiotic compound. From Klebsiella pneumoniae.
   8886..9007    +  polyA_signal   SV40 poly(A) signal: SV40 polyadenylation signal
   9078..9100    -  protein_bind   lac operator (fragment): The lac repressor binds to the lac operator to inhibit transcription in E. coli. This inhibition can be relieved by adding lactose or isopropyl-β-D-thiogalactopyranoside (IPTG). lac repressor encoded by lacI
   9104..9134    -  promoter       lac promoter: promoter for the E. coli lac operon
   9149..9170    -  protein_bind   CAP binding site: CAP binding activates transcription in the presence of cAMP. E. coli catabolite activator protein
   9183..9275    -  CDS            lacI (fragment): lac repressor; lacI; The lac repressor binds to the lac operator to inhibit transcription in E. coli. This inhibition can be relieved by adding lactose or isopropyl-β-D-thiogalactopyranoside (IPTG).
   9458..10046   -  rep_origin     ori: high-copy-number ColE1/pMB1/pBR322/pUC origin of replication
  10217..11077   -  CDS            AmpR: β-lactamase; bla; confers resistance to ampicillin, carbenicillin, and related antibiotics
  11078..11182   -  promoter       AmpR promoter: bla
  11241..11293   -  misc_feature   bom (fragment): basis of mobility region from pBR322
>Addgene plasmid #170174 | MS2592.EF1a.SLC6A1.S295L.RFP.P2A.PURO.JL.p163 | addgene full sequence | sequence record 334411 | Addgene NGS Result
GACATTGATTATTGACTAGTTATTAATAGTAATCAATTACGGGGTCATTAGTTCATAGCCCATATATGGA
GTTCCGCGTTACATAACTTACGGTAAATGGCCCGCCTGGCTGACCGCCCAACGACCCCCGCCCATTGACG
TCAATAATGACGTATGTTCCCATAGTAACGCCAATAGGGACTTTCCATTGACGTCAATGGGTGGAGTATT
TACGGTAAACTGCCCACTTGGCAGTACATCAAGTGTATCATATGCCAAGTACGCCCCCTATTGACGTCAA
TGACGGTAAATGGCCCGCCTGGCATTATGCCCAGTACATGACCTTATGGGACTTTCCTACTTGGCAGTAC
ATCTACGTATTAGTCATCGCTATTACCATGGTGATGCGGTTTTGGCAGTACATCAATGGGCGTGGATAGC
GGTTTGACTCACGGGGATTTCCAAGTCTCCACCCCATTGACGTCAATGGGAGTTTGTTTTGGCACCAAAA
TCAACGGGACTTTCCAAAATGTCGTAACAACTCCGCCCCATTGACGCAAATGGGCGGTAGGCGTGTACGG
TGGGAGGTCTATATAAGCAGCGCGTTTTGCCTGTACTGGGTCTCTCTGGTTAGACCAGATCTGAGCCTGG
GAGCTCTCTGGCTAACTAGGGAACCCACTGCTTAAGCCTCAATAAAGCTTGCCTTGAGTGCTTCAAGTAG
TGTGTGCCCGTCTGTTGTGTGACTCTGGTAACTAGAGATCCCTCAGACCCTTTTAGTCAGTGTGGAAAAT
CTCTAGCAGTGGCGCCCGAACAGGGACTTGAAAGCGAAAGGGAAACCAGAGGAGCTCTCTCGACGCAGGA
CTCGGCTTGCTGAAGCGCGCACGGCAAGAGGCGAGGGGCGGCGACTGGTGAGTACGCCAAAAATTTTGAC
TAGCGGAGGCTAGAAGGAGAGAGATGGGTGCGAGAGCGTCAGTATTAAGCGGGGGAGAATTAGATCGCGA
TGGGAAAAAATTCGGTTAAGGCCAGGGGGAAAGAAAAAATATAAATTAAAACATATAGTATGGGCAAGCA
GGGAGCTAGAACGATTCGCAGTTAATCCTGGCCTGTTAGAAACATCAGAAGGCTGTAGACAAATACTGGG
ACAGCTACAACCATCCCTTCAGACAGGATCAGAAGAACTTAGATCATTATATAATACAGTAGCAACCCTC
TATTGTGTGCATCAAAGGATAGAGATAAAAGACACCAAGGAAGCTTTAGACAAGATAGAGGAAGAGCAAA
ACAAAAGTAAGACCACCGCACAGCAAGCGGCCGCTGATCTTCAGACCTGGAGGAGGAGATATGAGGGACA
ATTGGAGAAGTGAATTATATAAATATAAAGTAGTAAAAATTGAACCATTAGGAGTAGCACCCACCAAGGC
AAAGAGAAGAGTGGTGCAGAGAGAAAAAAGAGCAGTGGGAATAGGAGCTTTGTTCCTTGGGTTCTTGGGA
GCAGCAGGAAGCACTATGGGCGCAGCGTCAATGACGCTGACGGTACAGGCCAGACAATTATTGTCTGGTA
TAGTGCAGCAGCAGAACAATTTGCTGAGGGCTATTGAGGCGCAACAGCATCTGTTGCAACTCACAGTCTG
GGGCATCAAGCAGCTCCAGGCAAGAATCCTGGCTGTGGAAAGATACCTAAAGGATCAACAGCTCCTGGGG
ATTTGGGGTTGCTCTGGAAAACTCATTTGCACCACTGCTGTGCCTTGGAATGCTAGTTGGAGTAATAAAT
CTCTGGAACAGATTTGGAATCACACGACCTGGATGGAGTGGGACAGAGAAATTAACAATTACACAAGCTT
AATACACTCCTTAATTGAAGAATCGCAAAACCAGCAAGAAAAGAATGAACAAGAATTATTGGAATTAGAT
AAATGGGCAAGTTTGTGGAATTGGTTTAACATAACAAATTGGCTGTGGTATATAAAATTATTCATAATGA
TAGTAGGAGGCTTGGTAGGTTTAAGAATAGTTTTTGCTGTACTTTCTATAGTGAATAGAGTTAGGCAGGG
ATATTCACCATTATCGTTTCAGACCCACCTCCCAACCCCGAGGGGACCCGACAGGCCCGAAGGAATAGAA
GAAGAAGGTGGAGAGAGAGACAGAGACAGATCCATTCGATTAGTGAACGGATCGGCACTGCGTGCGCCAA
TTCTGCAGACAAATGGCAGTATTCATCCACAATTTTAAAAGAAAAGGGGGGATTGGGGGGTACAGTGCAG
GGGAAAGAATAGTAGACATAATAGCAACAGACATACAAACTAAAGAATTACAAAAACAAATTACAAAAAT
TCAAAATTTTCGGGTTTATTACAGGGACAGCAGAGATCCAGTTTGGTTAATTAGCTAGCTAGGTCTTGAA
AGGAGTGGGAATTGGCTCCGGTGCCCGTCAGTGGGCAGAGCGCACATCGCCCACAGTCCCCGAGAAGTTG
GGGGGAGGGGTCGGCAATTGATCCGGTGCCTAGAGAAGGTGGCGCGGGGTAAACTGGGAAAGTGATGTCG
TGTACTGGCTCCGCCTTTTTCCCGAGGGTGGGGGAGAACCGTATATAAGTGCAGTAGTCGCCGTGAACGT
TCTTTTTCGCAACGGGTTTGCCGCCAGAACACAGGACCGGTTCTAGACGTACGCTAGAGGATCGAACCCT
TGCCACCATGGCCTCCTCCGAGGACGTCATCAAGGAGTTCATGCGCTTCAAGGTGCGCATGGAGGGCTCC
GTGAACGGCCACGAGTTCGAGATCGAGGGCGAGGGCGAGGGCCGCCCCTACGAGGGCACCCAGACCGCCA
AGCTGAAGGTGACCAAGGGCGGCCCCCTGCCCTTCGCCTGGGACATCCTGTCCCCTCAGTTCCAGTACGG
CTCCAAGGCCTACGTGAAGCACCCCGCCGACATCCCCGACTACTTGAAGCTGTCCTTCCCCGAGGGCTTC
AAGTGGGAGCGCGTGATGAACTTCGAGGACGGCGGCGTGGTGACCGTGACCCAGGACTCCTCCCTGCAGG
ACGGCGAGTTCATCTACAAGGTGAAGCTGCGCGGCACCAACTTCCCCTCCGACGGCCCCGTAATGCAGAA
GAAGACCATGGGCTGGGAGGCCTCCACCGAGCGGATGTACCCCGAGGACGGCGCCCTGAAGGGCGAGATC
AAGATGAGGCTGAAGCTGAAGGACGGCGGCCACTACGACGCCGAGGTCAAGACCACCTACATGGCCAAGA
AGCCCGTGCAGCTGCCCGGCGCCTACAAGACCGACATCAAGCTGGACATCACCTCCCACAACGAGGACTA
CACCATCGTGGAACAGTACGAGCGCGCCGAGGGCCGCCACTCCACCGGCGCCGGTGGAGGAGGTTCTGGA
GGCGGTGGAAGTGGTGGCGGAGGTAGCCCACCTCCTCCAAGACCTCCGCCACCTTCACCACCGCCTCCAT
CGATGGCGACCAACGGCAGCAAGGTGGCCGACGGGCAGATCTCCACCGAGGTCAGCGAGGCCCCTGTGGC
CAATGACAAGCCCAAAACCTTGGTGGTCAAGGTGCAGAAGAAGGCGGCAGACCTCCCCGACCGGGACACG
TGGAAGGGCCGCTTCGACTTCCTCATGTCCTGTGTGGGCTATGCCATCGGCCTGGGCAACGTCTGGAGGT
TCCCCTATCTCTGCGGGAAAAATGGTGGGGGAGCCTTCCTGATCCCCTATTTCCTGACACTCATCTTTGC
GGGGGTCCCACTCTTCCTGCTGGAGTGCTCCCTGGGCCAGTACACCTCCATCGGGGGGCTAGGGGTATGG
AAGCTGGCTCCTATGTTCAAGGGCGTGGGCCTTGCGGCTGCTGTGCTATCATTCTGGCTGAACATCTACT
ACATCGTCATCATCTCCTGGGCCATTTACTACCTGTACAACTCCTTCACCACGACACTGCCGTGGAAACA
GTGCGACAACCCCTGGAACACAGACCGCTGCTTCTCCAACTACAGCATGGTCAACACTACCAACATGACC
AGCGCTGTGGTGGAGTTCTGGGAGCGCAACATGCATCAGATGACGGACGGGCTGGATAAGCCAGGTCAGA
TCCGCTGGCCACTGGCCATCACGCTGGCCATCGCCTGGATCCTTGTGTATTTCTGTATCTGGAAGGGTGT
TGGCTGGACTGGAAAGGTGGTCTACTTTTCAGCCACATACCCCTACATCATGCTGATCATCCTGTTCTTC
CGTGGAGTGACGCTGCCCGGGGCCAAGGAGGGCATCCTCTTCTACATCACACCCAACTTCCGCAAGCTGT
CTGACTCCGAGGTGTGGCTGGATGCGGCAACCCAGATCTTCTTCTTATACGGGCTGGGCCTGGGGTCCCT
GATCGCTCTCGGGAGCTACAACTCTTTCCACAACAATGTCTACAGGGACTCCATCATCGTCTGCTGCATC
AATTCGTGCACCAGCATGTTCGCAGGATTCGTCATCTTCTCCATCGTGGGCTTCATGGCCCATGTCACCA
AGAGGTCCATTGCTGATGTGGCGGCCTCAGGCCCCGGGCTGGCGTTCCTGGCATACCCAGAGGCGGTGAC
CCAGCTGCCTATCTCCCCACTCTGGGCCATCCTCTTCTTCTCCATGCTGTTGATGCTGGGCATTGACAGC
CAGTTCTGCACTGTGGAGGGCTTCATCACAGCCCTGGTGGATGAGTACCCCAGGCTCCTCCGCAACCGCA
GAGAGCTCTTCATTGCTGCTGTCTGCATCATCTCCTACCTGATCGGTCTCTCTAACATCACTCAGGGGGG
TATTTATGTCTTCAAACTCTTTGACTACTACTCTGCCAGTGGCATGAGCCTGCTGTTCCTCGTGTTCTTT
GAATGTGTCTCTATTTCCTGGTTTTACGGTGTCAACCGATTCTATGACAATATCCAAGAGATGGTTGGAT
CCAGGCCCTGCATCTGGTGGAAACTCTGCTGGTCTTTCTTCACACCAATCATTGTGGCGGGCGTGTTCAT
TTTCAGTGCTGTGCAGATGACGCCACTCACCATGGGAAACTATGTTTTCCCCAAGTGGGGCCAGGGTGTG
GGCTGGCTGATGGCTCTGTCTTCCATGGTCCTCATCCCCGGGTACATGGCCTACATGTTCCTCACCTTAA
AGGGCTCCCTGAAGCAGCGCATCCAAGTCATGGTCCAGCCCAGCGAAGACATCGTTCGCCCAGAGAATGG
TCCTGAGCAGCCCCAGGCGGGCAGCTCCACCAGCAAGGAGGCCTACATCGGATCTGGTGCCACGAATTTC
TCGCTACTCAAGCAGGCCGGTGATGTCGAGGAAAACCCTGGTCCTATGGAGTACAAGCCCACGGTGCGCC
TCGCCACCCGCGACGACGTCCCCAGGGCTGTACGCACCCTCGCCGCCGCGTTCGCCGACTACCCCGCCAC
GCGCCACACCGTCGATCCGGACCGCCACATCGAGCGGGTCACCGAGCTGCAAGAACTCTTCCTCACGCGC
GTCGGGCTCGACATCGGCAAGGTGTGGGTCGCGGACGACGGCGCCGCGGTGGCGGTCTGGACCACGCCGG
AGAGCGTCGAAGCGGGGGCGGTGTTCGCCGAGATCGGCCCGCGCATGGCCGAGTTGAGCGGTTCCCGGCT
GGCCGCGCAGCAACAGATGGAAGGCCTCCTGGCGCCGCACCGGCCCAAGGAGCCCGCGTGGTTCCTGGCC
ACCGTCGGCGTCTCGCCCGACCACCAGGGCAAGGGTCTGGGCAGCGCCGTCGTGCTCCCCGGAGTGGAGG
CGGCCGAGCGCGCCGGGGTGCCCGCCTTCCTGGAGACCTCCGCGCCCCGCAACCTCCCCTTCTACGAGCG
GCTCGGCTTCACCGTCACCGCCGACGTCGAGGTGCCCGAAGGACCGCGCACCTGGTGCATGACCCGCAAG
CCCGGTGCCTGAGAATTCGAATTCGATATCAAGCTTATCGGTAATCAACCTCTGGATTACAAAATTTGTG
AAAGATTGACTGGTATTCTTAACTATGTTGCTCCTTTTACGCTATGTGGATACGCTGCTTTAATGCCTTT
GTATCATGCTATTGCTTCCCGTATGGCTTTCATTTTCTCCTCCTTGTATAAATCCTGGTTGCTGTCTCTT
TATGAGGAGTTGTGGCCCGTTGTCAGGCAACGTGGCGTGGTGTGCACTGTGTTTGCTGACGCAACCCCCA
CTGGTTGGGGCATTGCCACCACCTGTCAGCTCCTTTCCGGGACTTTCGCTTTCCCCCTCCCTATTGCCAC
GGCGGAACTCATCGCCGCCTGCCTTGCCCGCTGCTGGACAGGGGCTCGGCTGTTGGGCACTGACAATTCC
GTGGTGTTGTCGGGGAAATCATCGTCCTTTCCTTGGCTGCTCGCCTGTGTTGCCACCTGGATTCTGCGCG
GGACGTCCTTCTGCTACGTCCCTTCGGCCCTCAATCCAGCGGACCTTCCTTCCCGCGGCCTGCTGCCGGC
TCTGCGGCCTCTTCCGCGTCTTCGCCTTCGCCCTCAGACGAGTCGGATCTCCCTTTGGGCCGCCTCCCCG
CATCGATACCGTCGACCTCGAGACCTAGAAAAACATGGAGCAATCACAAGTAGCAATACAGCAGCTACCA
ATGCTGATTGTGCCTGGCTAGAAGCACAAGAGGAGGAGGAGGTGGGTTTTCCAGTCACACCTCAGGTACC
TTTAAGACCAATGACTTACAAGGCAGCTGTAGATCTTAGCCACTTTTTAAAAGAAAAGGGGGGACTGGAA
GGGCTAATTCACTCCCAACGAAGACAAGATATCCTTGATCTGTGGATCTACCACACACAAGGCTACTTCC
CTGATTGGCAGAACTACACACCAGGGCCAGGGATCAGATATCCACTGACCTTTGGATGGTGCTACAAGCT
AGTACCAGTTGAGCAAGAGAAGGTAGAAGAAGCCAATGAAGGAGAGAACACCCGCTTGTTACACCCTGTG
AGCCTGCATGGGATGGATGACCCGGAGAGAGAAGTATTAGAGTGGAGGTTTGACAGCCGCCTAGCATTTC
ATCACATGGCCCGAGAGCTGCATCCGGACTGTACTGGGTCTCTCTGGTTAGACCAGATCTGAGCCTGGGA
GCTCTCTGGCTAACTAGGGAACCCACTGCTTAAGCCTCAATAAAGCTTGCCTTGAGTGCTTCAAGTAGTG
TGTGCCCGTCTGTTGTGTGACTCTGGTAACTAGAGATCCCTCAGACCCTTTTAGTCAGTGTGGAAAATCT
CTAGCAGGGCCCGTTTAAACCCGCTGATCAGCCTCGACTGTGCCTTCTAGTTGCCAGCCATCTGTTGTTT
GCCCCTCCCCCGTGCCTTCCTTGACCCTGGAAGGTGCCACTCCCACTGTCCTTTCCTAATAAAATGAGGA
AATTGCATCGCATTGTCTGAGTAGGTGTCATTCTATTCTGGGGGGTGGGGTGGGGCAGGACAGCAAGGGG
GAGGATTGGGAAGACAATAGCAGGCATGCTGGGGATGCGGTGGGCTCTATGGCTTCTGAGGCGGAAAGAA
CCAGCTGGGGCTCTAGGGGGTATCCCC
[124 nt withheld, positions 7518-7641]
C
[91 nt withheld, positions 7643-7733]
A
[49 nt withheld, positions 7735-7783]
CCTTTGACGTTGGAGTCCACGTTCTTT
[37 nt withheld, positions 7811-7847]
ACCCTATCTCGGTCTATTCTTTTGATTTATAAGGGATTTTGCCGATTTCGGCCTATTGGTTAAAAAATGA
GCTGATTTAACAAAAATTTAACGCGAATTAATTCTGTGGAATGTGTGTCAGTTAGGGTGTGGAAAGTCCC
CAGGCTCCCCAGCAGGCAGAAGTATGCAAAGCATGCATCTCAATTAGTCAGCAACCAGGTGTGGAAAGTC
CCCAGGCTCCCCAGCAGGCAGAAGTATGCAAAGCATGCATCTCAATTAGTCAGCAACCATAGTCCCGCCC
CTAACTCCGCCCAGTTCCGCCCATTCTCCGCCCCATGGCTGACTAATTTTTTTTATTTATGCAGAGGCCG
AGGCCGCCTCTGCCTCTGAGCTATTCCAGAAGTAGTGAGGAGGCTTTTTTGGAGGCCTAGGCTTTTGCAA
AAAGCTCCCGGGAGCTTGTATATCCATTTTCGGATCTGATCAGCACGTGTTGACAATTAATCATCGGCAT
AGTATATCGGCATAGTATAATACGACAAGGTGAGGAACTAAACCATGGCCAAGTTGACCAGTGCCGTTCC
GGTGCTCACCGCGCGCGACGTCGCCGGAGCGGTCGAGTTCTGGACCGACCGGCTCGGGTTCTCCCGGGAC
TTCGTGGAGGACGACTTCGCCGGTGTGGTCCGGGACGACGTGACCCTGTTCATCAGCGCGGTCCAGGACC
AGGTGGTGCCGGACAACACCCTGGCCTGGGTGTGGGTGCGCGGCCTGGACGAGCTGTACGCCGAGTGGTC
GGAGGTCGTGTCCACGAACTTCCGGGACGCCTCCGGGCCGGCCATGACCGAGATCGGCGAGCAGCCGTGG
GGGCGGGAGTTCGCCCTGCGCGACCCGGCCGGCAACTGCGTGCACTTCGTGGCCGAGGAGCAGGACTGAC
ACGTGCTACGAGATTTCGATTCCACCGCCGCCTTCTATGAAAGGTTGGGCTTCGGAATCGTTTTCCGGGA
CGCCGGCTGGATGATCCTCCAGCGCGGGGATCTCATGCTGGAGTTCTTCGCCCACCCCAACTTGTTTATT
GCAGCTTATAATGGTTACAAATAAAGCAATAGCATCACAAATTTCACAAATAAAGCATTTTTTTCACTGC
ATTCTAGTTGTGGTTTGTCCAAACTCATCAATGTATCTTATCATGTCTGTATACCGTCGACCTCTAGCTA
GAGCTTGGCGTAATCATGGTCATAGCTGTTTCCTGTGTGAAATTGTTATCCGCTCACAATTCCACACAAC
ATACGAGCCGGAAGCATAAAGTGTAAAGCCTGGGGTGCCTAATGAGTGAGCTAACTCACATTAATTGCGT
TGCGCTCACTGCCCGCTTTCCAGTCGGGAAACCTGTCGTGCCAGCTGCATTAATGAATCGGCCAACGCGC
GGGGAGAGGCGGTTTGCGTATTGGGCGCTCTTCCGCTTCCTCGCTCACTGACTCGCTGCGCTCGGTCGTT
CGGCTGCGGCGAGCGGTATCAGCTCACTCAAAGGCGGTAATACGGTTATCCACAGAATCAGGGGATAACG
CAGGAAAGAACATGTGAGCAAAAGGCCAGCAAAAGGCCAGGAACCGTAAAAAGGCCGCGTTGCTGGCGTT
TTTCCATAGGCTCCGCCCCCCTGACGAGCATCACAAAAATCGACGCTCAAGTCAGAGGTGGCGAAACCCG
ACAGGACTATAAAGATACCAGGCGTTTCCCCCTGGAAGCTCCCTCGTGCGCTCTCCTGTTCCGACCCTGC
CGCTTACCGGATACCTGTCCGCCTTTCTCCCTTCGGGAAGCGTGGCGCTTTCTCATAGCTCACGCTGTAG
GTATCTCAGTTCGGTGTAGGTCGTTCGCTCCAAGCTGGGCTGTGTGCACGAACCCCCCGTTCAGCCCGAC
CGCTGCGCCTTATCCGGTAACTATCGTCTTGAGTCCAACCCGGTAAGACACGACTTATCGCCACTGGCAG
CAGCCACTGGTAACAGGATTAGCAGAGCGAGGTATGTAGGCGGTGCTACAGAGTTCTTGAAGTGGTGGCC
TAACTACGGCTACACTAGAAGAACAGTATTTGGTATCTGCGCTCTGCTGAAGCCAGTTACCTTCGGAAAA
AGAGTTGGTAGCTCTTGATCCGGCAAACAAACCACCGCTGGTAGCGGTGGTTTTTTTGTTTGCAAGCAGC
AGATTACGCGCAGAAAAAAAGGATCTCAAGAAGATCCTTTGATCTTTTCTACGGGGTCTGACGCTCAGTG
GAACGAAAACTCACGTTAAGGGATTTTGGTCATGAGATTATCAAAAAGGATCTTCACCTAGATCCTTTTA
AATTAAAAATGAAGTTTTAAATCAATCTAAAGTATATATGAGTAAACTTGGTCTGACAGTTACCAATGCT
TAATCAGTGAGGCACCTATCTCAGCGATCTGTCTATTTCGTTCATCCATAGTTGCCTGACTCCCCGTCGT
GTAGATAACTACGATACGGGAGGGCTTACCATCTGGCCCCAGTGCTGCAATGATACCGCGAGACCCACGC
TCACCGGCTCCAGATTTATCAGCAATAAACCAGCCAGCCGGAAGGGCCGAGCGCAGAAGTGGTCCTGCAA
CTTTATCCGCCTCCATCCAGTCTATTAATTGTTGCCGGGAAGCTAGAGTAAGTAGTTCGCCAGTTAATAG
TTTGCGCAACGTTGTTGCCATTGCTACAGGCATCGTGGTGTCACGCTCGTCGTTTGGTATGGCTTCATTC
AGCTCCGGTTCCCAACGATCAAGGCGAGTTACATGATCCCCCATGTTGTGCAAAAAAGCGGTTAGCTCCT
TCGGTCCTCCGATCGTTGTCAGAAGTAAGTTGGCCGCAGTGTTATCACTCATGGTTATGGCAGCACTGCA
TAATTCTCTTACTGTCATGCCATCCGTAAGATGCTTTTCTGTGACTGGTGAGTACTCAACCAAGTCATTC
TGAGAATAGTGTATGCGGCGACCGAGTTGCTCTTGCCCGGCGTCAATACGGGATAATACCGCGCCACATA
GCAGAACTTTAAAAGTGCTCATCATTGGAAAACGTTCTTCGGGGCGAAAACTCTCAAGGATCTTACCGCT
GTTGAGATCCAGTTCGATGTAACCCACTCGTGCACCCAACTGATCTTCAGCATCTTTTACTTTCACCAGC
GTTTCTGGGTGAGCAAAAACAGGAAGGCAAAATGCCGCAAAAAAGGGAATAAGGGCGACACGGAAATGTT
GAATACTCATACTCTTCCTTTTTCAATATTATTGAAGCATTTATCAGGGTTATTGTCTCATGAGCGGATA
CATATTTGAATGTATTTAGAAAAATAAACAAATAGGGGTTCCGCGCACATTTCCCCGAAAAGTGCCACCT
GACGTCGACGGATCGGGAGATCTCCCGATCCCCTATGGTGCACTCTCAGTACAATCTGCTCTGATGCCGC
ATAGTTAAGCCAGTATCTGCTCCCTGCTTGTGTGTTGGAGGTCGCTGAGTAGTGCGCGAGCAAAATTTAA
GCTACAACAAGGCAAGGCTTGACCGACAATTGCATGAAGAATCTGCTTAGGGTTAGGCGTTTTGCGCTGC
TTCGCGATGTACGGGCCAGATATACGCGTT
